>Addgene plasmid #78250 | pTol2p2A--3mnx1:mTagBFP-NS-MCS | addgene full sequence | sequence record 149784 | Full plasmid theoretical sequence
CCACCTAAATTGTAAGCGTTAATATTTTGTTAAAATTCGCGTTAAATTTTTGTTAAATCAGCTCATTTTT
TAACCAATAGGCCGAAATCGGCAAAATCCCTTATAAATCAAAAGAATAGACCGAGATAGGGT
[37 nt withheld, positions 133-169]
AAAGAACGTGGACTCCAACGTCAAAGG
[32 nt withheld, positions 197-228]
GCTGGCTAAGAACTCATCAGCCTCCCCGGTCCATCTACCCACGTACCAATGCACCAATTGGCCACAATGA
CGGCTACTACATGGTGCCATTCCTTCCTCTTTATAGGAATGGAGACTACCTCCTGTCCAACAAGGCTCTT
GGATACGAGTACGCCTACCTGTTGGACCCAGGTCATTGCACAACACCAGAAATGCCCTCTGATCTGCAAA
AGACGTGAATATCTGTTCAGACACCCATATCCACTCTGTTCCACACAGGTCAGAGGTTTGTCCAGGAGTT
CTTGACAGAGGTGTAAAAAGTACTCAAAAATTTTACTCAAGTGAAAGTACAAGTACTTAGGGAAAATTTT
ACTCAATTAAAAGTAAAAGTATCTGGCTAGAATCTTACTTGAGTAAAAGTAAAAAAGTACTCCATTAAAA
TTGTACTTGAGTATTAAGGAAGTAAAAGTAAAAGCAAGAAAGAAAACTAGAGATTCTTGTTTAAGCTTTT
AATCTCAAAAAACATTAAATGAAATGCATACAAGGTTTTATCCTGCTTTAGAACTGTTTGTATTTAATTA
TCAAACTATAAGACAGACAATCTAATGCCAGTACACGCTACTCAAAGTTGTAAAACCTCAGATTTAACTT
CAGTAGAAGCTGATTCTCAAAATTGTTAGTGTCAAGCCTAGCTCTTTTGGGGCTGAAAAGCAATCCTGCA
GTGCTGAAAAGCCTCTCACAGGCAGCCGATGCGGGAAGAGGTGTATTAGTCTTGATAGAGAGGCTGCAAA
TAGCAGGAAACGTGAGCAGAGACTCCCTGGTGTCTGAAACACAGGCCAGATGGGCCCTCGAGCAGGAAAC
AGCTATGACCATGATTACGCCAAGCTATCAACTTTGTATAGAAAAGTTGCTGAGGAAAACGCTTTCGACT
ACAGAAGGACTTTGTATTATGCAATGTTTTCAAAAAAATATCTTCATATTCAGTGTGGGAGATAATAAGA
AAGGAAAAAGCATGAAGCACTGAATCGGTGTCCTTTAATGACTTTTATAGTTGGGAACAATTAGCCGTTC
TCCACAAATTAAATTGATAAAAAGATTACGAGATCCAAATGCGTTTAAAAGCTGTGGTACGCACGGCCCA
TTTGTGCAATTATGATCGAAAATATTTATTGCAATAAAAGAGACAGTGCAGGTCCCGTTAAATTGGCTTT
TCATAATGAACACATTTAACATGGATAATTAATATATAAACTATTTCGATTTGTCACGATGATATGTGTT
GCACTTAATTGTGAAAGTAATTACCGAGCGAATGAACATCTTTGAGGAGAGTCCCTGGTTTCAGGCCCTC
GTATCATCGGGTGCAATAATAATTTTACTCTCTCCTGATGTGATGAAAAAGAGCCATAAATCTCTCAGAT
CGCTGCAGGTCCACGGCTTCATATTTCACCGCTGCTTTAATAGAAATATTCATGCGATCCCTTAATGAAA
TTAAAACTGAGAAGCGGACAAAGCGGCCCTAGGCTATGTGCAACGTGTAAAGACACAAGAGCATTTGATT
GGGAAAATGTTGCATCCTTCAAATATGAGGATGTTGTTGCACTGTAAACCACGTAAAACAATTTTTTTCT
TACAGTCCAGTATTGGCCACACTTGATAATTGTTACATTTGTTATCAATTACACGCGAGGCTCATTGAAT
GTCATTTCAGAATTGGTCAGTGCATGCGTCATTACGGCACGCTTTTATTCTCATCCTTTCGGCCGGTGAC
TTGTTGATTTCCCTCGAGCAAATAAACGCATGCGACCAGTCTCTCGAGAGTGGTTAGCTGATGAATTGAG
GAAAACTAATCCGCTTTATTGGTAGACAGGTTAAGGGCAACAGAGTGTCAATAATTCTCTCCCTGACCTC
TTTCTCCATTAGCTTAAAGAGGCTTATAAGAGGAACAGACCCCACAACATGACACCGATCCTCCACATCA
CCATCTCACATGTAGCCAACCTAGGCTTGGAAAATCATTTCGATTTATAAAGCTCAAGATCCAACATTTG
CCAAAAATTCATGAAAACAGGGCACAAATAGGGCATCATTTTCTCACAAAGTATTATATAGGCCTAATTA
GATAGATAGATAGATAGATAGATAGATAGATAGATAGATAGATAGATAGATAGATAGATAGATAGATAGA
TAGATAGATAGATAGATAGATAGATAGATAGATAGATAGATAGATAGATAGATAGATAGATAGATAGATA
GATAGATAGATAGATAGACAGATAGATAGATAGAAAAAAAACAAGATTTTGCTTGTGATTCATTATGCAT
AATAATTTGCCTATGTTTATTAATAAACATCGTGTTAGGATTATAAATGTGTTGTGATGAATGTGATTAA
ATGTTTAAATATTTACTGACAGTTGTTAGCCTATATTTACAGATGTAAAAAATCTACGTCTAATTAGTAT
GTGTTTCTTAAATCTATAATAAGGAAAGGCTTATTAAGTTTATCTGTACAATTTAGAACAATTTTACGAA
TTTATCCTTTAGAGAAAAAAAATGTAATAACACCATATTTAAATATCCTGTTGAGAAATTATTAAATCAA
ATTTTTACATTCTAAGAGCAAGGTTAAATATTGAGTGAAAGGTTGAATTGTTTTTAAGACAGTTGTTTTA
TTTTTTTAAGCATATTGTGGTGGGTGAGTTTTCAAAGATTTACACATTTCAAACAATTTATTAAAACAAT
ATTTGTTGCATAAAACACTGATTTGGTCAGTTTTACCACTGACTTTAACTTATTTATTTAATTAATTATA
TTTCTATTGTTCATTGTTATTAAATTTTGCCTACCTAATGCTCTCTAACAAATAAGGAATAACTTGAATA
TTTCCTCTGCGCAAAATGTTCATCGTAATGTAAAAGATCCGTTTGACATTTAAAATGGTTCTCTTCTCAT
AAAGATAGTAATTCTTTTAAGAACTGTCCTCTAAAAGGTTCTTTGGGGAAACAAAAAAATATACGTGTAC
AACATCAATGTGAAAATCAAATAGTTTTTTTTATTATCGCAGGCTGTTCAGATAAAAAAATACAATTGAA
TAAAAAAGTATGGACATTAAAATGGTGTCATAGCAAAATGACAAATGCGTGTATAGACTATGGTTTTTTG
TTAATTAATTTGATGAAATAAAAAAAAATTATACAAATGAAAAAAATGTCATGCCTCTACATCTATGCGA
ATAAAATGCATGGCTGTTTTTTTTTTTTTTTTTTTTGTTCAAACAAACTATTTCGCCAAAATAATATTTT
CGAGTTAACGTGCTTTATCAATCTTCGTTTATATTAAGATTATAGGTCGGTGTTTAAATAATGAAATCTT
GATAACTTTATAAATGTTTCATGTTTCAAAGTTGCATGTTAATAATTGCCCTTTAGACTCTACAAATCTG
GAATTATTCATAAATTAAGTAGATGTAAAATGTATGTGTGCATGTTGTGTTTCCCACTTAAAAAGCTTTC
ATTTTATGGGAGAACATACTTATGACAACTCTTGAACTTCTACAAGCACACCGTGAACACTGGAATCACT
GTCCAATCGGAAATGCACAAGAATGACGTGAATGACCAATCCACTCCCTCTCGGGCAGCAGTTGACAAGT
GGACTTCTGGCTTGCACACCTTGGCCAAGATCATAACTTTACGAAGAGGAGCGGTGACACTCCTGACAGC
CTTTTAAAGTTACGAACGACGCGTTAATCTGTTTGTGAGTTGGCAAGTTTGTACAAAAAAGCAGGCTGCC
ACCATGGTGAGCGAGCTGATTAAGGAGAACATGCACATGAAGCTGTACATGGAGGGCACCGTGGACAACC
ATCACTTCAAGTGCACATCCGAGGGCGAAGGCAAGCCCTACGAGGGCACCCAGACCATGAGAATCAAGGT
GGTCGAGGGCGGCCCTCTCCCCTTCGCCTTCGACATCCTGGCTACTAGCTTCCTCTACGGCAGCAAGACC
TTCATCAACCACACCCAGGGCATCCCCGACTTCTTCAAGCAGTCCTTCCCTGAGGGCTTCACATGGGAGA
GAGTCACCACATACGAAGACGGGGGCGTGCTGACCGCTACCCAGGACACCAGCCTCCAGGACGGCTGCCT
CATCTACAACGTCAAGATCAGAGGGGTGAACTTCACATCCAACGGCCCTGTGATGCAGAAGAAAACACTC
GGCTGGGAGGCCTTCACCGAGACGCTGTACCCCGCTGACGGCGGCCTGGAAGGCAGAAACGACATGGCCC
TGAAGCTCGTGGGCGGGAGCCATCTGATCGCAAACATCAAGACCACATATAGATCCAAGAAACCCGCTAA
GAACCTCAAGATGCCTGGCGTCTACTATGTGGACTACAGACTGGAAAGAATCAAGGAGGCCAACAACGAG
ACCTACGTCGAGCAGCACGAGGTGGCAGTGGCCAGATACTGCGACCTCCCTAGCAAACTGGGGCACAAGC
TTAATGACCCAGCTTTCTTGTACAAAGTGGCTGGATCCCTCGAGGTCGACGGTATCGATAAGCTTGATAT
CGAATTCCCCGGGTCTAGAACTAGTGCAACTTTATTATACATAGTTGATAATTCACTGGCCGTCGTTTTA
CGGTACCATCGATGATGATCCAGACATGATAAGATACATTGATGAGTTTGGACAAACCACAACTAGAATG
CAGTGAAAAAAATGCTTTATTTGTGAAATTTGTGATGCTATTGCTTTATTTGTAACCATTATAAGCTGCA
ATAAACAAGTTAACAACAACAATTGCATTCATTTTATGTTTCAGGTTCAGGGGGAGGTGTGGGAGGTTTT
TTAAAGCAAGTAAAACCTCTACAAATGTGGTATGGCTGATTATGATCCTCTAGATCAGATCTGCGAAGAT
ACGGCCACGGGTGCTCTTGATCCTGTGGCTGATTTTGGACTGTGCTGCTCGCAGCTGCTGATGAATCACA
TACTTCCTCCATTTTCTTCCACTGATTGACTGTTATAATTTCCCTAATTTCCAGGTCAAGGTGCTGTGCA
TTGTGGTAATAGATGTGACATGACGTCACTTCCAAAGGACCAATGAACATGTCTGACCAATTTCATATAA
TGTGAAAACGATTTTCATAGGCAGAATAAATAACATTTAAATTAAACTGGGCATCAGCGCAATTCAATTG
GTTTGGTAATAGCAAGGGAAAATAGAATGAAGTGATCTCCAAAAAATAAGTACTTTTTGACTGTAAATAA
AATTGTAAGGAGTAAAAAGTACTTTTTTTTCTAAAAAAATGTAATTAAGTAAAAGTAAAAGTATTGATTT
TTAATTGTACTCAAGTAAAGTAAAAATCCCCAAAAATAATACTTAAGTACAGTAATCAAGTAAAATTACT
CAAGTACTTTACACCTCTGGTTCTTGACCCCCTACCTTCAGCAAGCCCAGCAGATCCACTAGTTCTAGAG
CGGCCGCCACCGCGGTGGAGCTCCAGCTTTTGTTCCCTTTAGTGAGGGTTAATTGCGCGCTTGGCGTAAT
CATGGTCATAGCTGTTTCCTGTGTGAAATTGTTATCCGCTCACAATTCCACACAACATACGAGCCGGAAG
CATAAAGTGTAAAGCCTGGGGTGCCTAATGAGTGAGCTAACTCACATTAATTGCGTTGCGCTCACTGCCC
GCTTTCCAGTCGGGAAACCTGTCGTGCCAGCTGCATTAATGAATCGGCCAACGCGCGGGGAGAGGCGGTT
TGCGTATTGGGCGCTCTTCCGCTTCCTCGCTCACTGACTCGCTGCGCTCGGTCGTTCGGCTGCGGCGAGC
GGTATCAGCTCACTCAAAGGCGGTAATACGGTTATCCACAGAATCAGGGGATAACGCAGGAAAGAACATG
TGAGCAAAAGGCCAGCAAAAGGCCAGGAACCGTAAAAAGGCCGCGTTGCTGGCGTTTTTCCATAGGCTCC
GCCCCCCTGACGAGCATCACAAAAATCGACGCTCAAGTCAGAGGTGGCGAAACCCGACAGGACTATAAAG
ATACCAGGCGTTTCCCCCTGGAAGCTCCCTCGTGCGCTCTCCTGTTCCGACCCTGCCGCTTACCGGATAC
CTGTCCGCCTTTCTCCCTTCGGGAAGCGTGGCGCTTTCTCATAGCTCACGCTGTAGGTATCTCAGTTCGG
TGTAGGTCGTTCGCTCCAAGCTGGGCTGTGTGCACGAACCCCCCGTTCAGCCCGACCGCTGCGCCTTATC
CGGTAACTATCGTCTTGAGTCCAACCCGGTAAGACACGACTTATCGCCACTGGCAGCAGCCACTGGTAAC
AGGATTAGCAGAGCGAGGTATGTAGGCGGTGCTACAGAGTTCTTGAAGTGGTGGCCTAACTACGGCTACA
CTAGAAGGACAGTATTTGGTATCTGCGCTCTGCTGAAGCCAGTTACCTTCGGAAAAAGAGTTGGTAGCTC
TTGATCCGGCAAACAAACCACCGCTGGTAGCGGTGGTTTTTTTGTTTGCAAGCAGCAGATTACGCGCAGA
AAAAAAGGATCTCAAGAAGATCCTTTGATCTTTTCTACGGGGTCTGACGCTCAGTGGAACGAAAACTCAC
GTTAAGGGATTTTGGTCATGAGATTATCAAAAAGGATCTTCACCTAGATCCTTTTAAATTAAAAATGAAG
TTTTAAATCAATCTAAAGTATATATGAGTAAACTTGGTCTGACAGTTACCAATGCTTAATCAGTGAGGCA
CCTATCTCAGCGATCTGTCTATTTCGTTCATCCATAGTTGCCTGACTCCCCGTCGTGTAGATAACTACGA
TACGGGAGGGCTTACCATCTGGCCCCAGTGCTGCAATGATACCGCGAGACCCACGCTCACCGGCTCCAGA
TTTATCAGCAATAAACCAGCCAGCCGGAAGGGCCGAGCGCAGAAGTGGTCCTGCAACTTTATCCGCCTCC
ATCCAGTCTATTAATTGTTGCCGGGAAGCTAGAGTAAGTAGTTCGCCAGTTAATAGTTTGCGCAACGTTG
TTGCCATTGCTACAGGCATCGTGGTGTCACGCTCGTCGTTTGGTATGGCTTCATTCAGCTCCGGTTCCCA
ACGATCAAGGCGAGTTACATGATCCCCCATGTTGTGCAAAAAAGCGGTTAGCTCCTTCGGTCCTCCGATC
GTTGTCAGAAGTAAGTTGGCCGCAGTGTTATCACTCATGGTTATGGCAGCACTGCATAATTCTCTTACTG
TCATGCCATCCGTAAGATGCTTTTCTGTGACTGGTGAGTACTCAACCAAGTCATTCTGAGAATAGTGTAT
GCGGCGACCGAGTTGCTCTTGCCCGGCGTCAATACGGGATAATACCGCGCCACATAGCAGAACTTTAAAA
GTGCTCATCATTGGAAAACGTTCTTCGGGGCGAAAACTCTCAAGGATCTTACCGCTGTTGAGATCCAGTT
CGATGTAACCCACTCGTGCACCCAACTGATCTTCAGCATCTTTTACTTTCACCAGCGTTTCTGGGTGAGC
AAAAACAGGAAGGCAAAATGCCGCAAAAAAGGGAATAAGGGCGACACGGAAATGTTGAATACTCATACTC
TTCCTTTTTCAATATTATTGAAGCATTTATCAGGGTTATTGTCTCATGAGCGGATACATATTTGAATGTA
TTTAGAAAAATAAACAAATAGGGGTTCCGCGCACATTTCCCCGAAAAGTG
Features (pLannotate 1.2.2; 20 found; start..end, strand, type, name):
      7..228     -  rep_origin     M13 ori (fragment) (sequence partly withheld): M13 bacteriophage origin of replication; arrow indicates direction of (+) strand synthesis
    228..515     +  CDS            tyr (fragment) (sequence partly withheld): TYRO_ORYLA - Also known as tyro. Experimental evidence at transcript level: Swiss-Prot protein existence level 2. This is a copper-containing oxidase that functions in the formation of pigments such as melanins and other polyphenolic compounds. From Oryzias latipes (Japanese rice fish) (Japanese killifish).
   1097..1117    +  protein_bind   attB4: mutant version of attB; core recombination site for the Gateway® BP reaction BP Clonase™
   3982..4002    +  protein_bind   attB1: mutant version of attB; core recombination site for the Gateway® BP reaction BP Clonase™
   4016..4713    +  CDS            TagBFP (fragment): monomeric blue fluorescent protein mammalian codon-optimized
   4718..4738    -  protein_bind   attB2: mutant version of attB; core recombination site for the Gateway® BP reaction BP Clonase™
   4745..4786    -  misc_feature   MCS (fragment): pBluescript multiple cloning site
   4805..4825    -  protein_bind   attB3: mutant version of attB; core recombination site for the Gateway® BP reaction BP Clonase™
   4829..4849    +  CDS            lacZα (fragment): LacZα fragment of β-galactosidase; lacZ fragment
   4865..4999    -  polyA_signal   SV40 poly(A) signal: SV40 polyadenylation signal
   5022..5105    -  CDS            large T antigen (fragment): large T antigen from SV40 (simian virus 40)
   5671..5711    -  misc_feature   MCS (fragment): pBluescript multiple cloning site
   5724..5742    -  promoter       T3 promoter: promoter for bacteriophage T3 RNA polymerase
   5787..5803    -  protein_bind   lac operator: The lac repressor binds to the lac operator to inhibit transcription in E. coli. This inhibition can be relieved by adding lactose or isopropyl-β-D-thiogalactopyranoside (IPTG). lac repressor encoded by lacI
   5811..5841    -  promoter       lac promoter: promoter for the E. coli lac operon
   5856..5877    -  protein_bind   CAP binding site: CAP binding activates transcription in the presence of cAMP. E. coli catabolite activator protein
   5890..5982    -  CDS            lacI (fragment): lac repressor; lacI; The lac repressor binds to the lac operator to inhibit transcription in E. coli. This inhibition can be relieved by adding lactose or isopropyl-β-D-thiogalactopyranoside (IPTG).
   6165..6753    -  rep_origin     ori: high-copy-number ColE1/pMB1/pBR322/pUC origin of replication
   6924..7784    -  CDS            AmpR: β-lactamase; bla; confers resistance to ampicillin, carbenicillin, and related antibiotics
   7785..7889    -  promoter       AmpR promoter: bla
