[The description below was written by a language model from this plasmid's Addgene catalogue record and pLannotate feature annotations shown in this document.]
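Description:
pTol2p2A--3mnx1:mTagBFP-NS-MCS is a Tol2 transposon-based zebrafish expression plasmid assembled by multisite Gateway recombination in the pTol2pA2 destination backbone. It is maintained in E. coli as a high-copy plasmid through a ColE1/pUC-type origin and selected with ampicillin via the β-lactamase gene and its promoter. Remnants of a pBluescript-style backbone (an M13 ori fragment, lac promoter/operator elements and a T3 promoter) are also annotated. The short hit to medaka tyrosinase near the start of the record probably reflects the Tol2 arm, since Tol2 was originally found within that gene, but the annotation tool does not label the Tol2 ends explicitly.

The payload follows the usual three-entry Gateway layout, with each element bounded by att sites. Between attB4 and attB1 lies the zebrafish -3mnx1 (Hb9) regulatory fragment, which is listed as the promoter and directs expression in motor neurons. Between attB1 and attB2 sits the coding sequence for the monomeric blue fluorescent protein mTagBFP; "NS" most likely means that it lacks a stop codon, though the record does not define the abbreviation. Between attB2 and attB3 is a short multiple cloning site, followed by an SV40 polyadenylation signal from the backbone.

According to the stated purpose, a gene of interest can be subcloned into the MCS to place it in this blue motor neuron expression vector, presumably as a fusion downstream of mTagBFP. The plasmid belongs to a Tol2 Gateway toolbox for studying the nervous system and neurodegenerative disease in zebrafish. The depositor notes minor discrepancies with quality-control sequencing that are said not to affect function. The theoretical sequence is also slightly longer than the catalogued total size.
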