Addgene plasmid #78250: pTol2p2A--3mnx1:mTagBFP-NS-MCS
Purpose: Can be used to subclone in gene of interest into blue motor neuron expression vector.
Depositing lab: Nicholas Cole. Depositing organization: Macquarie University. Publication: A Tol2 Gateway-Compatible Toolbox for the Study of the Nervous System and Neurodegenerative Disease. Don EK, Formella I, Badrock AP, Hall TE, Morsch M, Hortle E, Hogan A, Chow S, Gwee SS, Stoddart JJ, Nicholson G, Chung R, Cole NJ. Zebrafish. 2016 Sep 15. 10.1089/zeb.2016.1321 PubMed 27631880.
Backbone
  Vector backbone: pTol2pA2
  Backbone manufacturer: Chien Lab
  Backbone size w/o insert (bp): 4143
  Total vector size (bp): 7892
  Vector type: Zebrafish motor neuron expression
Growth in bacteria
  Bacterial resistance: Ampicillin, 100 μg/mL
  Growth temperature: 37°C
  Growth strain: DH5alpha
  Copy number: High Copy
Gene/Insert 1
  Gene/Insert name: -3mnx1 (alt name: mnx1, Hb9)
  Species: D. rerio (zebrafish)
  Insert size (bp): 3742
  Entrez Gene: mnx1 (a.k.a. hlxb, hlxb9, zgc:112174)
  Promoter: -3mnx1
  Cloning method: Gateway Cloning
  Sequencing primers: 5′ Tol2-F [5'-CAATCCTGCAGTGCTGAAAA-3']; 3′ EBV-rev [5'-GTGGTTTGTCCAAACTCATC-3']
Gene/Insert 2
  Gene/Insert name: -mTagBFP-NS-MCS
Terms and licenses: Academic/Nonprofit Terms; Industry Terms: Not Available to Industry
Depositor comments: Please note that there are some discrepancies between Addgene's quality control sequences and the depositor's sequence. The depositor noted that these discrepancies do NOT affect plasmid function.
How to cite: pTol2p2A--3mnx1:mTagBFP-NS-MCS was a gift from Nicholas Cole (Addgene plasmid # 78250 ; http://n2t.net/addgene:78250 ; RRID:Addgene_78250)
