>Addgene plasmid #78250 | pTol2p2A--3mnx1:mTagBFP-NS-MCS | addgene partial sequence | sequence record 149641 | Tol2-F 5'-CAATCCTGCAGTGCTGAAAA-3'
GTGTATTAGTCTTGATAGAGAGGCTGCAAATAGCAGGAAACGTGAGCAGAGACTCCCTGGTGTCTGAAAC
ACAGGCCAGATGGGCCCTCGAGCAGGAAACAGCTATGACCATGATTACGCCAAGCTATCAACTTTGTATA
GAAAAGTTGCTGAGGAAAACGCTTTCGACTACAGAAGGACTTTGTATTATGCAATGTTTTCAAAAAAATA
TCTTCATATTCAGTGTGGGAGATAATAAGAAAGGAAAAAGCATGAAGCACTGAATCGGTGTCCTTTAATG
ACTTTTATAGTTGGGAACAATTAGCCGTTCTCCACAAATTAAATTGATAAAAAGATTACGAGATCCAAAT
GCGTTTAAAAGCTGTGGTACGCACGGCCCATTTGTGCAATTATGATCGAAAATATTTATTGCAATAAAAG
AGACAGTGCAGGTCCCGTTAAATTGGCTTTTCATAATGAACACATTTAACATGGATAATTAATATATAAA
CTATTTCGATTTGTCACGATGATATGTGTTGCACTTAATTGTGAAAGTAATTACCGAGCGAATGAACATC
TTTGAGGAGAGTCCCTGGTTTCAGGCCCTCGTATCATCGGGTGCAATAATAATTTTACTCTCTCCTGATG
TGATGAAAAAGAGCCATAAATCTCTCAGATCGCTGCAGGTCCACGGCTTCATATTTCACCGCTGCTTTAA
TAGAAATATTCATGCGATCCCTTAATGAAATTAAAACTGAGAAGCGGACAAAGCGGCCCTAGGCTATGTG
CAACGTGTAAAGACACAAGAGCATTTGATTGGGAAAATGTTGCATCCTTCAAATATGAGGATGTTGTTGC
ACTGTAAACCACGTAAAACAATTTTTTTTCTTACAGTCCAGTATTGGCCACACTTGA
