>Addgene plasmid #78250 | pTol2p2A--3mnx1:mTagBFP-NS-MCS | addgene partial sequence | sequence record 149642 | mTagBFP-R 5'-gtgccctccatgtacagctt-3'
CCATGGTGGCAGCCTGCTTTTTTGTACAAACTTGCCACCTCACAAACAGATTAACGCGTCGTTCGTAACT
TTAAAAGGCTGTCAGGAGTGTCACCGCTCCTCTTCGTAAAGTTATGATCTTGGCCAAGGTGTGCAAGCCA
GAAGTCCACTTGTCAACTGCTGCCCGAGAGGGAGTGGATTGGTCATTCACGTCATTCTTGTGCATTTCCG
ATTGGACAGTGATTCCAGTGTTCACGGTGTGCTTGTAGAAGTTCAAGAGTTGTCATAAGTATGTTCTCCC
ATAAAATGAAAGCTTTTTAAGTGGGAAACACAACATGCACACATACATTTTACATCTACTTAATTTATGA
ATAATTCCAGATTTGTAGAGTCTAAAGGGCAATTATTAACATGCAACTTTGAAACATGAAACATTTATAA
AGTTATCAAGATTTCATTATTTAAACACCGACCTATAATCTTAATATAAACGAAGATTGATAAAGCACGT
TAACTCGAAAATATTATTTTGGCGAAATAGTTTGTTTGAACAAAAAAAAAAAACAGCCATGCATTTTATT
CGCATAGATGTAGAGGCATGACATTTTTTTCATTTGTATAATTTTTTTTTATTTCATCAAATTAATTAAC
AAAAAACCATAGTCTATACACGCATTTGTCATTTTGCTATGACACCATTTTAATGTCCATACTTTTTTAT
TCAATTGTATTTTTTTATCTGAACAGCCTGCGATAATAAAAAAAACTATTTGATTTTCACATTGATGTTG
TACACGTATATTTTTTGTTTCCCCAAAGAACCTTTTAGAGGACAGTTCTTAAAAGAATTACTATCTTTAT
GAGAAGAGAACCATTTTAAATGTCAAACGGATCTTTTACATTACGATGAACATTTTGCGCAGAGGAAATA
TTCCAGTTATTCCTTATTTGTTAGAGAGCATTAGGTAGGCAAAATTTAATAACCATGAACCAAT
