>Addgene plasmid #78250 | pTol2p2A--3mnx1:mTagBFP-NS-MCS | addgene partial sequence | sequence record 149643 | EBV-rev 5'-GTGGTTTGTCCAAACTCATC-3'
TCGATGGTACCGTAAAACGACGGCCAGTGAATTATCAACTATGTATAATAAAGTTGCACTAGTTCTAGAC
CCGGGGAATTCGATATCAAGCTTATCGATACCGTCGACCTCGAGGGATCCAGCCACTTTGTACAAGAAAG
CTGGGTCATTAAGCTTGTGCCCCAGTTTGCTAGGGAGGTCGCAGTATCTGGCCACTGCCACCTCGTGCTG
CTCGACGTAGGTCTCGTTGTTGGCCTCCTTGATTCTTTCCAGTCTGTAGTCCACATAGTAGACGCCAGGC
ATCTTGAGGTTCTTAGCGGGTTTCTTGGATCTATATGTGGTCTTGATGTTTGCGATCAGATGGCTCCCGC
CCACGAGCTTCAGGGCCATGTCGTTTCTGCCTTCCAGGCCGCCGTCAGCGGGGTACAGCGTCTCGGTGAA
GGCCTCCCAGCCGAGTGTTTTCTTCTGCATCACAGGGCCGTTGGATGTGAAGTTCACCCCTCTGATCTTG
ACGTTGTAGATGAGGCAGCCGTCCTGGAGGCTGGTGTCCTGGGTAGCGGTCAGCACGCCCCCGTCTTCGT
ATGTGGTGACTCTCTCCCATGTGAAGCCCTCAGGGAAGGACTGCTTGAAGAAGTCGGGGATGCCCTGGGT
GTGGTTGATGAAGGTCTTGCTGCCGTAGAGGAAGCTAGTAGCCAGGATGTCGAAGGCGAAGGGGAGAGGG
CCGCCCTCGACCACCTTGATTCTCATGGTCTGGGTGCCCTCGTAGGGCTTGCCTTCGCCCTCGGATGTGC
ACTTGAAGTGATGGTTGTCCACGGTGCCCTCCATGTACAGCTTCATGTGCATGTTCTCCTTAATCAGCTC
GCTCACCATGGTGGCAGCCTGCTTTTTTGTACAAACTTGCCACCTCACAAACAGATTAACGCGTCGTTCG
TAACTTTAAAAGGCTGTCAGGAGTGTCACCGCTCCTCTTCGTAAAGTTATGATCTTGGCCAAGGTGTGCA
AGCCAGAAGTCCACTTGTCAACTGCTGCCCGAGAGGGAGTGGATTGGTCATTCACGTCATTCTTGTGCAT
TTCCGATTGGACAGTGA
